>Addgene plasmid #220087 | pmEGFP-C1-Nir3-LNS2 | addgene full sequence | sequence record 434511 | Addgene NGS Result
GACGGATCGGGAGATCTCCCGATCCCCTATGGTGCACTCTCAGTACAATCTGCTCTGATGCCGCATAGTT
AAGCCAGTATCTGCTCCCTGCTTGTGTGTTGGAGGTCGCTGAGTAGTGCGCGAGCAAAATTTAAGCTACA
ACAAGGCAAGGCTTGACCGACAATTGCATGAAGAATCTGCTTAGGGTTAGGCGTTTTGCGCTGCTTCGCG
ATGTACGGGCCAGATATACGCGTTGACATTGATTATTGACTAGTTATTAATAGTAATCAATTACGGGGTC
ATTAGTTCATAGCCCATATATGGAGTTCCGCGTTACATAACTTACGGTAAATGGCCCGCCTGGCTGACCG
CCCAACGACCCCCGCCCATTGACGTCAATAATGACGTATGTTCCCATAGTAACGCCAATAGGGACTTTCC
ATTGACGTCAATGGGTGGAGTATTTACGGTAAACTGCCCACTTGGCAGTACATCAAGTGTATCATATGCC
AAGTACGCCCCCTATTGACGTCAATGACGGTAAATGGCCCGCCTGGCATTATGCCCAGTACATGACCTTA
TGGGACTTTCCTACTTGGCAGTACATCTACGTATTAGTCATCGCTATTACCATGGTGATGCGGTTTTGGC
AGTACATCAATGGGCGTGGATAGCGGTTTGACTCACGGGGATTTCCAAGTCTCCACCCCATTGACGTCAA
TGGGAGTTTGTTTTGGCACCAAAATCAACGGGACTTTCCAAAATGTCGTAACAACTCCGCCCCATTGACG
CAAATGGGCGGTAGGCGTGTACGGTGGGAGGTCTATATAAGCAGAGCTCTCTGGCTAACTAGAGAACCCA
CTGCTTACTGGCTTATCGAAATTAATACGACTCACTATAGGGAGACCCAAGCTGGCTAGCCCCACCATGG
TGAGCAAGGGCGAGGAGCTGTTTACAGGGGTGGTGCCTATCCTGGTGGAGTTGGATGGGGATGTGAACGG
CCATAAGTTTAGCGTCAGCGGGGAGGGGGAGGGCGATGCCACATACGGAAAGCTGACATTGAAGTTCATT
TGTACAACAGGGAAGTTGCCAGTCCCTTGGCCCACACTGGTGACCACTCTGACATACGGGGTGCAGTGTT
TTAGTAGATACCCTGATCATATGAAACAGCACGATTTCTTCAAGTCCGCCATGCCCGAGGGCTACGTGCA
GGAGAGGACAATCTTCTTCAAGGATGACGGCAACTACAAGACAAGGGCCGAGGTGAAGTTCGAGGGGGAT
ACACTGGTGAATCGGATCGAGCTGAAGGGGATCGACTTCAAGGAGGATGGGAACATCCTGGGGCACAAGC
TGGAGTACAACTACAACAGCCACAACGTGTACATCATGGCCGATAAGCAGAAGAACGGGATCAAGGTGAA
CTTCAAGATCAGGCACAACATTGAGGACGGGAGCGTGCAGCTGGCCGATCACTACCAGCAGAACACCCCC
ATCGGGGACGGCCCCGTGCTGCTGCCCGATAACCACTACCTGAGCACCCAGTCCAAGCTGAGCAAGGACC
CAAACGAGAAGCGGGACCACATGGTGCTGCTGGAGTTCGTGACCGCCGCCGGCATCACACTGGGCATGGA
TGAGCTGTACAAGGGCGGCGGCGGATCCCATATGCCTTCTAAACCGCGTGAAAAATGGCAGCGTAAACGT
ACCCACGTTAAACTGCGTAACGTTACCGCTAACCACCGTATCAACGACGCTCTGGCGAACGAAGATGGTC
CGCAGGTTCTGACCGGTCGTTTCATGTACGGTCCGCTGGACATGGTTACCCTGACCGGTGAAAAAGTTGA
CGTTCACATCATGACCCAGCCGCCGTCTGGTGAATGGCTGTACCTGGACACCCTGGTTACCAACAACTCT
GGTCGTGTTTCTTACACCATCCCGGAATCCCACCGTCTGGGTGTTGGTGTTTACCCGATCAAAATGGTTG
TTCGTGGTGACCACACCTTCGCTGACTCTTACATCACTGTTCTGCCGAAAGGTACTGAATTCGTTGTGTT
CTCTATCGACGGTTCCTTCGCTGCGTCTGTTTCTATCATGGGTTCTGACCCGAAAGTTCGTGCGGGCGCG
GTTGACGTTGTTCGTCACTGGCAGGACCTGGGTTACCTGATCATCTACGTTACCGGTCGTCCGGACATGC
AGAAACAGCGTGTTGTTGCATGGCTGGCTCAGCACAACTTCCCGCACGGTGTTGTTTCTTTCTGCGACGG
TCTGGTTCACGATCCGCTGCGTCACAAAGCTAACTTCCTGAAACTGCTGATCTCTGAACTGCACCTGCGT
GTTCACGCGGCTTACGGTTCTACCAAAGATGTTGCTGTTTACTCTGCTATCTCTCTGTCTCCGATGCAGA
TCTACATCGTTGGTCGTCCGACTAAAAAACTGCAGCAGCAGTGCCAGTTCATCACCGACGGTTACGCGGC
GCACCTGGCGCAGCTGAAATACTCTCACCGTGCGCGTCCGGCTCGTAACTAAGCGGCCGCTCGAGTCTAG
AGGGCCCGTTTAAACCCGCTGATCAGCCTCGACTGTGCCTTCTAGTTGCCAGCCATCTGTTGTTTGCCCC
TCCCCCGTGCCTTCCTTGACCCTGGAAGGTGCCACTCCCACTGTCCTTTCCTAATAAAATGAGGAAATTG
CATCGCATTGTCTGAGTAGGTGTCATTCTATTCTGGGGGGTGGGGTGGGGCAGGACAGCAAGGGGGAGGA
TTGGGAAGACAATAGCAGGCATGCTGGGGATGCGGTGGGCTCTATGGCTTCTGAGGCGGAAAGAACCAGC
TGGGGCTCTAGGGGGTATCCCC
[124 nt withheld, positions 2823-2946]
C
[91 nt withheld, positions 2948-3038]
A
[49 nt withheld, positions 3040-3088]
CCTTTGACGTTGGAGTCCACGTTCTTT
[37 nt withheld, positions 3116-3152]
ACCCTATCTCGGTCTATTCTTTTGATTTATAAGGGATTTTGCCGATTTCGGCCTATTGGTTAAAAAATGA
GCTGATTTAACAAAAATTTAACGCGAATTAATTCTGTGGAATGTGTGTCAGTTAGGGTGTGGAAAGTCCC
CAGGCTCCCCAGCAGGCAGAAGTATGCAAAGCATGCATCTCAATTAGTCAGCAACCAGGTGTGGAAAGTC
CCCAGGCTCCCCAGCAGGCAGAAGTATGCAAAGCATGCATCTCAATTAGTCAGCAACCATAGTCCCGCCC
CTAACTCCGCCCATCCCGCCCCTAACTCCGCCCAGTTCCGCCCATTCTCCGCCCCATGGCTGACTAATTT
TTTTTATTTATGCAGAGGCCGAGGCCGCCTCTGCCTCTGAGCTATTCCAGAAGTAGTGAGGAGGCTTTTT
TGGAGGCCTAGGCTTTTGCAAAAAGCTCCCGGGAGCTTGTATATCCATTTTCGGATCTGATCAAGAGACA
GGATGAGGATCGTTTCGCATGATTGAACAAGATGGATTGCACGCAGGTTCTCCGGCCGCTTGGGTGGAGA
GGCTATTCGGCTATGACTGGGCACAACAGACAATCGGCTGCTCTGATGCCGCCGTGTTCCGGCTGTCAGC
GCAGGGGCGCCCGGTTCTTTTTGTCAAGACCGACCTGTCCGGTGCCCTGAATGAACTGCAGGACGAGGCA
GCGCGGCTATCGTGGCTGGCCACGACGGGCGTTCCTTGCGCAGCTGTGCTCGACGTTGTCACTGAAGCGG
GAAGGGACTGGCTGCTATTGGGCGAAGTGCCGGGGCAGGATCTCCTGTCATCTCACCTTGCTCCTGCCGA
GAAAGTATCCATCATGGCTGATGCAATGCGGCGGCTGCATACGCTTGATCCGGCTACCTGCCCATTCGAC
CACCAAGCGAAACATCGCATCGAGCGAGCACGTACTCGGATGGAAGCCGGTCTTGTCGATCAGGATGATC
TGGACGAAGAGCATCAGGGGCTCGCGCCAGCCGAACTGTTCGCCAGGCTCAAGGCGCGCATGCCCGACGG
CGAGGATCTCGTCGTGACCCATGGCGATGCCTGCTTGCCGAATATCATGGTGGAAAATGGCCGCTTTTCT
GGATTCATCGACTGTGGCCGGCTGGGTGTGGCGGACCGCTATCAGGACATAGCGTTGGCTACCCGTGATA
TTGCTGAAGAGCTTGGCGGCGAATGGGCTGACCGCTTCCTCGTGCTTTACGGTATCGCCGCTCCCGATTC
GCAGCGCATCGCCTTCTATCGCCTTCTTGACGAGTTCTTCTGAGCGGGACTCTGGGGTTCGAAATGACCG
ACCAAGCGACGCCCAACCTGCCATCACGAGATTTCGATTCCACCGCCGCCTTCTATGAAAGGTTGGGCTT
CGGAATCGTTTTCCGGGACGCCGGCTGGATGATCCTCCAGCGCGGGGATCTCATGCTGGAGTTCTTCGCC
CACCCCAACTTGTTTATTGCAGCTTATAATGGTTACAAATAAAGCAATAGCATCACAAATTTCACAAATA
AAGCATTTTTTTCACTGCATTCTAGTTGTGGTTTGTCCAAACTCATCAATGTATCTTATCATGTCTGTAT
ACCGTCGACCTCTAGCTAGAGCTTGGCGTAATCATGGTCATAGCTGTTTCCTGTGTGAAATTGTTATCCG
CTCACAATTCCACACAACATACGAGCCGGAAGCATAAAGTGTAAAGCCTGGGGTGCCTAATGAGTGAGCT
AACTCACATTAATTGCGTTGCGCTCACTGCCCGCTTTCCAGTCGGGAAACCTGTCGTGCCAGCTGCATTA
ATGAATCGGCCAACGCGCGGGGAGAGGCGGTTTGCGTATTGGGCGCTCTTCCGCTTCCTCGCTCACTGAC
TCGCTGCGCTCGGTCGTTCGGCTGCGGCGAGCGGTATCAGCTCACTCAAAGGCGGTAATACGGTTATCCA
CAGAATCAGGGGATAACGCAGGAAAGAACATGTGAGCAAAAGGCCAGCAAAAGGCCAGGAACCGTAAAAA
GGCCGCGTTGCTGGCGTTTTTCCATAGGCTCCGCCCCCCTGACGAGCATCACAAAAATCGACGCTCAAGT
CAGAGGTGGCGAAACCCGACAGGACTATAAAGATACCAGGCGTTTCCCCCTGGAAGCTCCCTCGTGCGCT
CTCCTGTTCCGACCCTGCCGCTTACCGGATACCTGTCCGCCTTTCTCCCTTCGGGAAGCGTGGCGCTTTC
TCATAGCTCACGCTGTAGGTATCTCAGTTCGGTGTAGGTCGTTCGCTCCAAGCTGGGCTGTGTGCACGAA
CCCCCCGTTCAGCCCGACCGCTGCGCCTTATCCGGTAACTATCGTCTTGAGTCCAACCCGGTAAGACACG
ACTTATCGCCACTGGCAGCAGCCACTGGTAACAGGATTAGCAGAGCGAGGTATGTAGGCGGTGCTACAGA
GTTCTTGAAGTGGTGGCCTAACTACGGCTACACTAGAAGAACAGTATTTGGTATCTGCGCTCTGCTGAAG
CCAGTTACCTTCGGAAAAAGAGTTGGTAGCTCTTGATCCGGCAAACAAACCACCGCTGGTAGCGGTGGTT
TTTTTGTTTGCAAGCAGCAGATTACGCGCAGAAAAAAAGGATCTCAAGAAGATCCTTTGATCTTTTCTAC
GGGGTCTGACGCTCAGTGGAACGAAAACTCACGTTAAGGGATTTTGGTCATGAGATTATCAAAAAGGATC
TTCACCTAGATCCTTTTAAATTAAAAATGAAGTTTTAAATCAATCTAAAGTATATATGAGTAAACTTGGT
CTGACAGTTACCAATGCTTAATCAGTGAGGCACCTATCTCAGCGATCTGTCTATTTCGTTCATCCATAGT
TGCCTGACTCCCCGTCGTGTAGATAACTACGATACGGGAGGGCTTACCATCTGGCCCCAGTGCTGCAATG
ATACCGCGAGACCCACGCTCACCGGCTCCAGATTTATCAGCAATAAACCAGCCAGCCGGAAGGGCCGAGC
GCAGAAGTGGTCCTGCAACTTTATCCGCCTCCATCCAGTCTATTAATTGTTGCCGGGAAGCTAGAGTAAG
TAGTTCGCCAGTTAATAGTTTGCGCAACGTTGTTGCCATTGCTACAGGCATCGTGGTGTCACGCTCGTCG
TTTGGTATGGCTTCATTCAGCTCCGGTTCCCAACGATCAAGGCGAGTTACATGATCCCCCATGTTGTGCA
AAAAAGCGGTTAGCTCCTTCGGTCCTCCGATCGTTGTCAGAAGTAAGTTGGCCGCAGTGTTATCACTCAT
GGTTATGGCAGCACTGCATAATTCTCTTACTGTCATGCCATCCGTAAGATGCTTTTCTGTGACTGGTGAG
TACTCAACCAAGTCATTCTGAGAATAGTGTATGCGGCGACCGAGTTGCTCTTGCCCGGCGTCAATACGGG
ATAATACCGCGCCACATAGCAGAACTTTAAAAGTGCTCATCATTGGAAAACGTTCTTCGGGGCGAAAACT
CTCAAGGATCTTACCGCTGTTGAGATCCAGTTCGATGTAACCCACTCGTGCACCCAACTGATCTTCAGCA
TCTTTTACTTTCACCAGCGTTTCTGGGTGAGCAAAAACAGGAAGGCAAAATGCCGCAAAAAAGGGAATAA
GGGCGACACGGAAATGTTGAATACTCATACTCTTCCTTTTTCAATATTATTGAAGCATTTATCAGGGTTA
TTGTCTCATGAGCGGATACATATTTGAATGTATTTAGAAAAATAAACAAATAGGGGTTCCGCGCACATTT
CCCCGAAAAGTGCCACCTGACGTC
Features (pLannotate 1.2.2; 21 found; start..end, strand, type, name):
     28..80      -  misc_feature   bom (fragment): basis of mobility region from pBR322
    235..614     +  enhancer       CMV enhancer: human cytomegalovirus immediate early enhancer
    615..818     +  promoter       CMV promoter: human cytomegalovirus (CMV) immediate early promoter
    814..847     +  LTR            5' LTR (truncated) (fragment): truncated 5' long terminal repeat (LTR) from HIV-1
    863..881     +  promoter       T7 promoter: promoter for bacteriophage T7 RNA polymerase
    907..1623    +  CDS            mEGFP: mEGFP is a basic (constitutively fluorescent) green fluorescent protein published in 2002, derived from Aequorea victoria. It has moderate acid sensitivity.
   1645..2499    +  CDS            Pitpnm3 (fragment): PITM3_MOUSE - Also known as Nir1. Experimental evidence at protein level: Swiss-Prot protein existence level 1. Catalyzes the transfer of phosphatidylinositol and phosphatidylcholine between membranes (in vitro). Binds calcium ions (By similarity). From Mus musculus (Mouse).
   2553..2777    +  polyA_signal   bGH poly(A) signal: bovine growth hormone polyadenylation signal
   2781..2802    +  promoter       SV40 promoter (fragment): SV40 enhancer and early promoter
   2823..3251    +  rep_origin     f1 ori (sequence partly withheld): f1 bacteriophage origin of replication; arrow indicates direction of (+) strand synthesis
   3265..3594    +  promoter       SV40 promoter: SV40 enhancer and early promoter
   3661..4452    +  CDS            neo: KKA2_KLEPN - Also known as kan, nptII. Experimental evidence at protein level: Swiss-Prot protein existence level 1. Resistance to kanamycin, neomycin, paromomycin, ribostamycin, butirosin and gentamicin B. From Klebsiella pneumoniae.
   4476..4634    +  CDS            ble (fragment): BLE_KLEPN - Experimental evidence at protein level: Swiss-Prot protein existence level 1. Binding protein with a strong affinity to the bleomycin family of antibiotics. Binds to CL990; an antimitotic-antibiotic compound. From Klebsiella pneumoniae.
   4629..4750    +  polyA_signal   SV40 poly(A) signal: SV40 polyadenylation signal
   4823..4839    -  protein_bind   lac operator: The lac repressor binds to the lac operator to inhibit transcription in E. coli. This inhibition can be relieved by adding lactose or isopropyl-β-D-thiogalactopyranoside (IPTG). lac repressor encoded by lacI
   4847..4877    -  promoter       lac promoter: promoter for the E. coli lac operon
   4892..4913    -  protein_bind   CAP binding site: CAP binding activates transcription in the presence of cAMP. E. coli catabolite activator protein
   4926..5018    -  CDS            lacI (fragment): lac repressor; lacI; The lac repressor binds to the lac operator to inhibit transcription in E. coli. This inhibition can be relieved by adding lactose or isopropyl-β-D-thiogalactopyranoside (IPTG).
   5201..5789    -  rep_origin     ori: high-copy-number ColE1/pMB1/pBR322/pUC origin of replication
   5960..6820    -  CDS            AmpR: β-lactamase; bla; confers resistance to ampicillin, carbenicillin, and related antibiotics
   6821..6925    -  promoter       AmpR promoter: bla
