[The description below was written by a language model from this plasmid's Addgene catalogue record and pLannotate feature annotations shown in this document.]
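Description:
pmEGFP-C1-Nir3-LNS2 is a mammalian expression plasmid of about 7 kb built on a pcDNA3.1-derived backbone carrying monomeric EGFP in a "C1" arrangement, so the fluorescent protein sits at the N-terminus of the inserted fragment. It is propagated in E. coli through a ColE1/pUC-type origin with β-lactamase (ampicillin) selection. The catalogue entry lists it as low copy, although the annotated origin is of the high-copy type. The backbone also carries an f1 origin for single-stranded DNA production and an SV40 promoter-driven neomycin phosphotransferase cassette with an SV40 polyadenylation signal, which would allow G418 selection of stably transfected mammalian cells.

The payload is an 855 bp fragment of human PITPNM2 (Nir3) encoding amino acids 925–1209, the C-terminal LNS2 region described in the record as the phosphatidic acid (PA)-binding domain of the protein. It is fused in frame to mEGFP through a short flexible GGGGSHM linker. Transcription is driven by the CMV immediate-early enhancer and promoter and terminated by the bovine growth hormone polyadenylation signal. A T7 promoter lies upstream of the open reading frame. The automated annotation labels the insert as a fragment of mouse Pitpnm3 (Nir1), which most likely reflects homology among Nir family members, since its coordinates match the stated insert size exactly. The short HIV-1 LTR, ble and lacI fragments in the table appear to be backbone remnants or partial matches, not functional parts.

The construct is suited to live-cell fluorescence imaging of where this isolated lipid-binding domain localises. The associated work concerns the development of a Nir-based PA biosensor.
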