Addgene plasmid #220087: pmEGFP-C1-Nir3-LNS2
Purpose: C-terminal PA binding domain of Nir3
Depositing lab: Gerry Hammond. Depositing organization: University of Pittsburgh (University, School of Medicine, and Cancer Institute). Publication: PILS-Nir1 is a sensitive phosphatidic acid biosensor that reveals mechanisms of lipid production. Weckerly CC, Rahn TA, Ehrlich M, Wills RC, Pemberton JG, Airola MV, Hammond GRV. J Cell Biol. 2025 Nov 3;224(11):e202405174. doi: 10.1083/jcb.202405174. Epub 2025 Sep 9. PubMed 40923975.
Backbone
  Vector backbone: pcDNA3.1-mEGFP-C1
  Vector type: Mammalian Expression
Growth in bacteria
  Bacterial resistance: Ampicillin, 100 μg/mL
  Growth temperature: 37°C
  Growth strain: DH5alpha
  Copy number: Low Copy
Gene/Insert
  Gene/Insert name: PITPNM2 (alt name: Nir3)
  Species: H. sapiens (human)
  Insert size (bp): 855
  Mutation: amino acids 925-1209
  Entrez Gene: PITPNM2 (a.k.a. NIR-3, NIR3, RDGB2, RDGBA2)
  Promoter: CMV
  Tag / fusion protein: mEGFP-GGGGSHM (N terminal on insert)
  Cloning method: Restriction Enzyme; 5′ cloning site BmtI (not destroyed); 3′ cloning site NotI (not destroyed)
Resource information
  A portion of this plasmid was derived from a plasmid made by: Dr. Shujuan Gao, StonyBrook University, NY
Terms and licenses: Academic/Nonprofit Terms; Industry Terms: Not Available to Industry
How to cite: pmEGFP-C1-Nir3-LNS2 was a gift from Gerry Hammond (Addgene plasmid # 220087 ; http://n2t.net/addgene:220087 ; RRID:Addgene_220087)
